LOCUS       Exported 8140 bp ds-DNA circular SYN 14-OCT-2019
DEFINITION  synthetic circular DNA
ACCESSION   .
VERSION     .
KEYWORDS    pAAV2_SauriCas9_P2A_Puro_U6_BsaI
SOURCE      synthetic DNA construct
  ORGANISM  synthetic DNA construct
REFERENCE   1 (bases 1 to 8140)
  AUTHORS   .
  TITLE     Direct Submission
  JOURNAL   Exported Wednesday, Nov 6, 2019 from SnapGene Viewer 5.0.4
            https://www.snapgene.com
FEATURES             Location/Qualifiers
     source          1..8140
                     /organism="synthetic DNA construct"
                     /mol_type="other DNA"
     misc_feature    39..130
                     /label=AAV2 ITR
     enhancer        154..533
                     /label=CMV enhancer
     promoter        534..737
                     /label=CMV promoter
     CDS             768..788
                     /codon_start=1
                     /label=SV40 NLS
                     /translation="PKKKRKV"
     primer_bind     complement(790..812)
                     /label=SaCas9-R2
     CDS             810..3992
                     /codon_start=1
                     /label=SauriCas9-KKH
                     /translation="AQENQQKQNYILGLDIGITSVGYGLIDSKTREVIDAGVRLFPEAD
                     SENNSNRRSKRGARRLKRRRIHRLNRVKDLLADYQMIDLNNVPKSTDPYTIRVKGLREP
                     LTKEEFAIALLHIAKRRGLHNISVSMGDEEQDNELSTKQQLQKNAQQLQDKYVCELQLE
                     RLTNINKVRGEKNRFKTEDFVKEVKQLCETQRQYHNIDDQFIQQYIDLVSTRREYFEGP
                     GNGSPYGWDGDLLKWYEKLMGRCTYFPEELRSVKYAYSADLFNALNDLNNLVVTRDDNP
                     KLEYYEKYHIIENVFKQKKNPTLKQIAKEIGVQDYDIRGYRITKSGKPQFTSFKLYHDL
                     KNIFEQAKYLEDVEMLDEIAKILTIYQDEISIKKALDQLPELLTESEKSQIAQLTGYTG
                     THRLSLKCIHIVIDELWESPENQMEIFTRLNLKPKKVEMSEIDSIPTTLVDEFILSPVV
                     KRAFIQSIKVINAVINRFGLPEDIIIELAREKNSKDRRKFINKLQKQNEATRKKIEQLL
                     AKYGNTNAKYMIEKIKLHDMQEGKCLYSLEAIPLEDLLSNPTHYEVDHIIPRSVSFDNS
                     LNNKVLVKQSENSKKGNRTPYQYLSSNESKISYNQFKQHILNLSKAKDRISKKKRDMLL
                     EERDINKFEVQKEFINRNLVDTRYATRELSNLLKTYFSTHDYAVKVKTINGGFTNHLRK
                     VWDFKKHRNHGYKHHAEDALVIANADFLFKTHKALRRTDKILEQPGLEVNDTTVKVDTE
                     EKYQELFETPKQVKNIKQFRDFKYSHRVDKKPNRKLINDTLYSTREIDGETYVVQTLKD
                     LYAKDNEKVKKLFTERPQKILMYQHDPKTFEKLMTILNQYAEAKNPLAAYYEDKGEYVT
                     KYAKKGNGPAIHKIKYIDKKLGSYLDVSNKYPETQNKLVKLSLKSFRFDIYKCEQGYKM
                     VSIGYLDVLKKDNYYYIPKDKYEAEKQKKKIKESDLFVGSFYKNDLIMYEDELFRVIGV
                     NSDINNLVELNMVDITYKDFCEVNNVTGEKHIKKTIGKRVVLIEKYTTDILGNLYKTPL
                     PKKPQLIFKRGEL"
     primer_bind     2496..2515
                     /label=R5-BglII-F
     primer_bind     complement(3152..3189)
                     /label=R5-788-R
     primer_bind     3171..3189
                     /label=R5-788-F
                     /note="Gln788Lys"
     unsure          3171..3173
                     /label=Gln788Lys
     primer_bind     complement(3705..3744)
                     /label=R5-973-R
     primer_bind     3726..3747
                     /label=R5-973-F
                     /note="Tyr973Lys"
     unsure          3726..3728
                     /label=Tyr973Lys
     primer_bind     complement(3848..3869)
                     /label=R5-1020-R
                     /note="Arg1020His"
     primer_bind     3852..3889
                     /label=R5-1020-F
     unsure          3867..3869
                     /label=Arg1020His
     CDS             3993..4040
                     /codon_start=1
                     /product="bipartite nuclear localization signal from
                     nucleoplasmin"
                     /label=nucleoplasmin NLS
                     /translation="KRPAATKKAGQAKKKK"
     primer_bind     3993..4010
                     /label=SaCas9-F
     primer_bind     4026..4064
                     /label=Gibsin-P2A-F
     misc_feature    4053..4118
                     /label=P2A
     misc_feature    4119..4715
                     /label=Puro
                     /label=Puro(-tga)
     primer_bind     complement(4583..4615)
                     /label=Puro-R
     primer_bind     4598..4619
                     /label=Puro-F
     primer_bind     complement(4698..4734)
                     /label=Gibson-puro-R
     CDS             4716..4742
                     /codon_start=1
                     /label=HA
                     /translation="YPYDVPDYA"
     CDS             4743..4769
                     /codon_start=1
                     /label=HA
                     /translation="YPYDVPDYA"
     CDS             4770..4796
                     /codon_start=1
                     /label=HA
                     /translation="YPYDVPDYA"
     misc_feature    4830..5037
                     /label=PolyA
     primer_bind     complement(4848..4867)
                     /label=polyA-R
     promoter        5045..5285
                     /label=U6 Promoter
                     /note="RNA polymerase III promoter for human U6 snRNA"
     misc_feature    5314..5394
                     /label=sgRNA
     repeat_region   5403..5543
                     /label=AAV2 ITR
                     /note="inverted terminal repeat of adeno-associated virus
                     serotype 2"
     rep_origin      5618..6073
                     /direction=RIGHT
                     /label=f1 ori
     promoter        6355..6459
                     /label=AmpR promoter
     CDS             6460..7320
                     /codon_start=1
                     /gene="bla"
                     /product="beta-lactamase"
                     /label=AmpR
                     /note="confers resistance to ampicillin, carbenicillin, and
                     related antibiotics"
                     /translation="MSIQHFRVALIPFFAAFCLPVFAHPETLVKVKDAEDQLGARVGYI
                     ELDLNSGKILESFRPEERFPMMSTFKVLLCGAVLSRIDAGQEQLGRRIHYSQNDLVEYS
                     PVTEKHLTDGMTVRELCSAAITMSDNTAANLLLTTIGGPKELTAFLHNMGDHVTRLDRW
                     EPELNEAIPNDERDTTMPVAMATTLRKLLTGELLTLASRQQLIDWMEADKVAGPLLRSA
                     LPAGWFIADKSGAGERGSRGIIAALGPDGKPSRIVVIYTTGSQATMDERNRQIAEIGAS
                     LIKHW"
     rep_origin      7491..8079
                     /direction=RIGHT
                     /label=ori
ORIGIN
        1 cctgcaggca gctgcgcgct cgctcgctca ctgaggccgc ccgggcgtcg ggcgaccttt
       61 ggtcgcccgg cctcagtgag cgagcgagcg cgcagagagg gagtggccaa ctccatcact
      121 aggggttcct gcggcctcta gactcgaggc gttgacattg attattgact agttattaat
      181 agtaatcaat tacggggtca ttagttcata gcccatatat ggagttccgc gttacataac
      241 ttacggtaaa tggcccgcct ggctgaccgc ccaacgaccc ccgcccattg acgtcaataa
      301 tgacgtatgt tcccatagta acgccaatag ggactttcca ttgacgtcaa tgggtggagt
      361 atttacggta aactgcccac ttggcagtac atcaagtgta tcatatgcca agtacgcccc
      421 ctattgacgt caatgacggt aaatggcccg cctggcatta tgcccagtac atgaccttat
      481 gggactttcc tacttggcag tacatctacg tattagtcat cgctattacc atggtgatgc
      541 ggttttggca gtacatcaat gggcgtggat agcggtttga ctcacgggga tttccaagtc
      601 tccaccccat tgacgtcaat gggagtttgt tttggcacca aaatcaacgg gactttccaa
      661 aatgtcgtaa caactccgcc ccattgacgc aaatgggcgg taggcgtgta cggtgggagg
      721 tctatataag cagagctctc tggctaacta ccggtgccac catggcccca aagaagaagc
      781 ggaaggtcgg tatccacgga gtcccagcag cccaggagaa ccagcagaag cagaactaca
      841 tcctgggcct ggacatcgga atcaccagcg tcggctacgg actgatcgat agcaagacaa
      901 gagaagtgat cgacgccggc gttagactct ttccagaagc tgatagcgag aacaactcca
      961 accgcagaag caagcggggc gccagacggt taaaacggag aagaatccac cggctgaacc
     1021 gggtcaaaga cctgctcgct gattaccaga tgatcgatct taacaatgtt cctaagagca
     1081 ccgaccccta caccatcaga gtgaagggcc tccgggagcc tctgacaaaa gaagaattcg
     1141 ccatcgccct cctgcatatc gctaagagaa gaggcctgca caacatcagt gtgtccatgg
     1201 gcgacgaaga gcaggacaat gaactgagca ccaagcagca gctgcaaaag aatgcccagc
     1261 aactgcagga caagtatgtg tgcgaactgc agttagaacg gctgaccaac atcaacaagg
     1321 tcagaggcga gaagaacaga tttaagacag aggactttgt gaaagaagtg aaacagctgt
     1381 gcgaaaccca gagacagtac cacaacatcg acgaccaatt catccagcag tacatcgacc
     1441 tggtgtctac aagacgggag tacttcgagg gccccggcaa cggctctcca tacggctggg
     1501 acggcgacct gctgaagtgg tacgagaagc tgatgggcag atgcacctat ttccccgaag
     1561 aactgaggtc cgtgaagtac gcctacagcg ccgacctctt caacgccctg aacgacctga
     1621 acaacctcgt tgtgaccagg gatgacaatc caaagcttga gtactacgag aagtaccaca
     1681 ttattgagaa cgtgttcaag caaaagaaga atcccacact caaacaaatc gccaaagaga
     1741 tcggcgtgca agattacgac atccggggct atagaatcac aaagagcggc aaacctcagt
     1801 tcacctcttt taagctgtat cacgacctga agaacatctt cgagcaggcc aaatacctgg
     1861 aagatgtgga aatgctggac gagatcgcca agatcctgac catctaccag gatgagatta
     1921 gcatcaagaa agccctggac cagctgcccg aactgctgac agagagcgag aaatctcaga
     1981 tcgcacagct caccggctat acaggcaccc acagactgag cctgaagtgc atccacattg
     2041 tgatcgacga gctgtgggag agccccgaga accagatgga aatctttacc agactgaatc
     2101 tgaaacctaa gaaggtggaa atgagcgaga tcgacagcat acccaccacc ctggtcgacg
     2161 agttcatcct ctcacctgtg gtgaagcggg ccttcatcca gagcatcaag gtaatcaacg
     2221 cagtgatcaa tcggttcggc ctgccagagg acatcatcat cgagctggcc agagaaaaga
     2281 atagcaagga tcggagaaag ttcattaaca agctgcagaa acaaaatgag gccacaagaa
     2341 agaaaatcga acagctgctg gccaagtacg gcaacaccaa tgccaagtac atgatcgaga
     2401 agatcaagct gcacgacatg caggagggca agtgcctgta cagcctggag gctattcctc
     2461 tggaagacct gctgagcaac ccgacacact acgaagttga ccacattatc cccagatctg
     2521 tgagctttga caacagcctg aacaacaaag tgctggtgaa acaaagcgaa aacagcaaga
     2581 agggcaatcg caccccttac cagtacctga gcagcaacga gtctaagatt agctacaacc
     2641 agtttaagca gcacatcctg aacctgagca aggccaagga cagaatcagc aagaaaaaaa
     2701 gagatatgct gctggaagag agagatatca acaagttcga agtgcagaag gaattcatta
     2761 accggaacct ggtggataca cggtacgcca ccagagaact gtctaacctg ctgaagacct
     2821 acttcagcac ccatgactac gccgtgaagg tgaagaccat caacggcggc ttcactaacc
     2881 acctgaggaa ggtgtgggat ttcaagaagc acagaaacca cggctacaag caccacgccg
     2941 aagatgccct ggtgatcgcc aacgccgact tcctgtttaa gacacataag gccctgcgga
     3001 gaaccgataa gatcctggaa caacctggcc tggaagtgaa tgatacaacc gtgaaagtgg
     3061 acaccgagga aaaataccag gagctgttcg agacacctaa gcaagtgaag aacatcaagc
     3121 agttccggga cttcaagtac agccaccgag tggacaagaa gcctaaccgg aagcttatca
     3181 acgacacact gtactccacc agagagattg atggcgaaac ctacgtggtg cagaccctta
     3241 aggatctgta cgccaaggac aacgagaaag tgaagaagct gttcaccgaa agacctcaga
     3301 agatcctgat gtaccagcac gaccctaaga ccttcgagaa actgatgaca atcctgaacc
     3361 agtacgctga ggccaagaac cctctggctg cttattacga ggacaaaggc gagtacgtga
     3421 ccaagtacgc caagaaaggc aatggacctg ccatccacaa gatcaagtat atcgataaga
     3481 agcttggatc ttacctggat gttagcaaca agtatcctga gacacagaac aagcttgtga
     3541 agctgtccct gaagagcttt agattcgaca tctacaagtg tgaacagggc tacaagatgg
     3601 tgtccatcgg atacctggac gtgctgaaga aagataacta ctactacatc cctaaggaca
     3661 agtacgaggc cgagaagcag aaaaagaaga tcaaggaatc tgatcttttt gtgggcagct
     3721 tctacaagaa cgacctcatc atgtacgagg atgaactgtt cagagtgata ggagtgaaca
     3781 gcgacatcaa caatctggtt gagctaaaca tggtcgacat tacctacaag gacttctgcg
     3841 aggtgaacaa cgtgacaggc gagaaacaca tcaaaaagac tatcggcaag cgcgtggtcc
     3901 tgatcgagaa gtacaccaca gatattctag gcaacctgta caagactccc ctgcctaaga
     3961 agccccagct tatcttcaag cggggagaac tgaaaaggcc ggcggccacg aaaaaggccg
     4021 gccaggcaaa aaagaaaaag ggatccgcta gcggcagcgg cgccaccaac ttcagcctgc
     4081 tgaagcaggc cggcgacgtg gaggagaacc ccggccccat gaccgagtac aagcccacgg
     4141 tgcgcctcgc cacccgcgac gacgtcccca gggccgtacg caccctcgcc gccgcgttcg
     4201 ccgactaccc cgccacgcgc cacaccgtcg atccggaccg ccacatcgag cgggtcaccg
     4261 agctgcaaga actcttcctc acgcgcgtcg ggctcgacat cggcaaggtg tgggtcgcgg
     4321 acgacggcgc cgcggtggcg gtctggacca cgccggagag cgtcgaagcg ggggcggtgt
     4381 tcgccgagat cggcccgcgc atggccgagt tgagcggttc ccggctggcc gcgcagcaac
     4441 agatggaagg cctcctggcg ccgcaccggc ccaaggagcc cgcgtggttc ctggccaccg
     4501 tcggagtctc gcccgaccac cagggcaagg gtctgggcag cgccgtcgtg ctccccggag
     4561 tggaggcggc cgagcgcgcc ggggtgcccg ccttcctgga aacctccgcg ccccgcaacc
     4621 tccccttcta cgagcggctc ggcttcaccg tcaccgccga cgtcgaggtg cccgaaggac
     4681 cgcgcacctg gtgcatgacc cgcaagcccg gtgcctaccc atacgatgtt ccagattacg
     4741 cttacccata cgatgttcca gattacgctt acccatacga tgttccagat tacgcttaag
     4801 aattcctaga gctcgctgat cagcctcgac tgtgccttct agttgccagc catctgttgt
     4861 ttgcccctcc cccgtgcctt ccttgaccct ggaaggtgcc actcccactg tcctttccta
     4921 ataaaatgag gaaattgcat cgcattgtct gagtaggtgt cattctattc tggggggtgg
     4981 ggtggggcag gacagcaagg gggaggattg ggaagagaat agcaggcatg ctggggaggt
     5041 acctgagggc ctatttccca tgattccttc atatttgcat atacgataca aggctgttag
     5101 agagataatt ggaattaatt tgactgtaaa cacaaagata ttagtacaaa atacgtgacg
     5161 tagaaagtaa taatttcttg ggtagtttgc agttttaaaa ttatgtttta aaatggacta
     5221 tcatatgctt accgtaactt gaaagtattt cgatttcttg gctttatata tcttgtggaa
     5281 aggacgaaac accggagacc acggcaggtc tcagttttag tactctggaa acagaatcta
     5341 ctaaaacaag gcaaaatgcc gtgtttatct cgtcaacttg ttggcgagat ttttgcggcc
     5401 gcaggaaccc ctagtgatgg agttggccac tccctctctg cgcgctcgct cgctcactga
     5461 ggccgggcga ccaaaggtcg cccgacgccc gggctttgcc cgggcggcct cagtgagcga
     5521 gcgagcgcgc agctgcctgc aggggcgcct gatgcggtat tttctcctta cgcatctgtg
     5581 cggtatttca caccgcatan nnnnnnnnnn nnnnnnnnnn nnnnnnnnnn nnnnnnnnnn
     5641 nnnnnnnnnn nnnnnnnnnn nnnnnnnnnn nnnnnnnnnn nnnnnnnnnn nnnnnnnnnn
     5701 nnnnnnnnnn nnnnnnnnnn nnnnnnnnnn nnnnnnnnnn ncnnnnnnnn nnnnnnnnnn
     5761 nnnnnnnnnn nnnnnnnnnn nnnnnnnnnn nnnnnnnnnn nnnnnnnnnn nnnnnnnnnn
     5821 nnnnnnnnnn nnnnnnnnnn nnnnnnnnnn nnnnnnnnnn nnnnnnnnnn nnnnnnnnnn
     5881 nnncctttga cgttggagtc cacgttcttt aatagtggac tcttgttcca aactggaaca
     5941 acactcaacc ctatctcggg ctattctttt gatttataag ggattttgcc gatttcggcc
     6001 tattggttaa aaaatgagct gatttaacaa aaatttaacg cgaattttaa caaaatatta
     6061 acgtttacaa ttttatggtg cactctcagt acaatctgct ctgatgccgc atagttaagc
     6121 cagccccgac acccgccaac acccgctgac gcgccctgac gggcttgtct gctcccggca
     6181 tccgcttaca gacaagctgt gaccgtctcc gggagctgca tgtgtcagag gttttcaccg
     6241 tcatcaccga aacgcgcgag acgaaagggc ctcgtgatac gcctattttt ataggttaat
     6301 gtcatgataa taatggtttc ttagacgtca ggtggcactt ttcggggaaa tgtgcgcgga
     6361 acccctattt gtttattttt ctaaatacat tcaaatatgt atccgctcat gagacaataa
     6421 ccctgataaa tgcttcaata atattgaaaa aggaagagta tgagtattca acatttccgt
     6481 gtcgccctta ttcccttttt tgcggcattt tgccttcctg tttttgctca cccagaaacg
     6541 ctggtgaaag taaaagatgc tgaagatcag ttgggtgcac gagtgggtta catcgaactg
     6601 gatctcaaca gcggtaagat ccttgagagt tttcgccccg aagaacgttt tccaatgatg
     6661 agcactttta aagttctgct atgtggcgcg gtattatccc gtattgacgc cgggcaagag
     6721 caactcggtc gccgcataca ctattctcag aatgacttgg ttgagtactc accagtcaca
     6781 gaaaagcatc ttacggatgg catgacagta agagaattat gcagtgctgc cataaccatg
     6841 agtgataaca ctgcggccaa cttacttctg acaacgatcg gaggaccgaa ggagctaacc
     6901 gcttttttgc acaacatggg ggatcatgta actcgccttg atcgttggga accggagctg
     6961 aatgaagcca taccaaacga cgagcgtgac accacgatgc ctgtagcaat ggcaacaacg
     7021 ttgcgcaaac tattaactgg cgaactactt actctagctt cccggcaaca attaatagac
     7081 tggatggagg cggataaagt tgcaggacca cttctgcgct cggcccttcc ggctggctgg
     7141 tttattgctg ataaatctgg agccggtgag cgtggaagcc gcggtatcat tgcagcactg
     7201 gggccagatg gtaagccctc ccgtatcgta gttatctaca cgacggggag tcaggcaact
     7261 atggatgaac gaaatagaca gatcgctgag ataggtgcct cactgattaa gcattggtaa
     7321 ctgtcagacc aagtttactc atatatactt tagattgatt taaaacttca tttttaattt
     7381 aaaaggatct aggtgaagat cctttttgat aatctcatga ccaaaatccc ttaacgtgag
     7441 ttttcgttcc actgagcgtc agaccccgta gaaaagatca aaggatcttc ttgagatcct
     7501 ttttttctgc gcgtaatctg ctgcttgcaa acaaaaaaac caccgctacc agcggtggtt
     7561 tgtttgccgg atcaagagct accaactctt tttccgaagg taactggctt cagcagagcg
     7621 cagataccaa atactgtcct tctagtgtag ccgtagttag gccaccactt caagaactct
     7681 gtagcaccgc ctacatacct cgctctgcta atcctgttac cagtggctgc tgccagtggc
     7741 gataagtcgt gtcttaccgg gttggactca agacgatagt taccggataa ggcgcagcgg
     7801 tcgggctgaa cggggggttc gtgcacacag cccagcttgg agcgaacgac ctacaccgaa
     7861 ctgagatacc tacagcgtga gctatgagaa agcgccacgc ttcccgaagg gagaaaggcg
     7921 gacaggtatc cggtaagcgg cagggtcgga acaggagagc gcacgaggga gcttccaggg
     7981 ggaaacgcct ggtatcttta tagtcctgtc gggtttcgcc acctctgact tgagcgtcga
     8041 tttttgtgat gctcgtcagg ggggcggagc ctatggaaaa acgccagcaa cgcggccttt
     8101 ttacggttcc tggccttttg ctggcctttt gctcacatgt
//
