>Addgene plasmid #135966 | pAAV-CMV-SauriCas9-KKH-Puro | addgene full sequence | sequence record 287977 | Addgene NGS Result
CCTGCAGGCAGCTGCGCGCTCGCTCGCTCACTGAGGCCGCCCGGGCGTCGGGCGACCTTTGGTCGCCCGG
CCTCAGTGAGCGAGCGAGCGCGCAGAGAGGGAGTGGCCAACTCCATCACTAGGGGTTCCTGCGGCCTCTA
GACTCGAGGCGTTGACATTGATTATTGACTAGTTATTAATAGTAATCAATTACGGGGTCATTAGTTCATA
GCCCATATATGGAGTTCCGCGTTACATAACTTACGGTAAATGGCCCGCCTGGCTGACCGCCCAACGACCC
CCGCCCATTGACGTCAATAATGACGTATGTTCCCATAGTAACGCCAATAGGGACTTTCCATTGACGTCAA
TGGGTGGAGTATTTACGGTAAACTGCCCACTTGGCAGTACATCAAGTGTATCATATGCCAAGTACGCCCC
CTATTGACGTCAATGACGGTAAATGGCCCGCCTGGCATTATGCCCAGTACATGACCTTATGGGACTTTCC
TACTTGGCAGTACATCTACGTATTAGTCATCGCTATTACCATGGTGATGCGGTTTTGGCAGTACATCAAT
GGGCGTGGATAGCGGTTTGACTCACGGGGATTTCCAAGTCTCCACCCCATTGACGTCAATGGGAGTTTGT
TTTGGCACCAAAATCAACGGGACTTTCCAAAATGTCGTAACAACTCCGCCCCATTGACGCAAATGGGCGG
TAGGCGTGTACGGTGGGAGGTCTATATAAGCAGAGCTCTCTGGCTAACTACCGGTGCCACCATGGCCCCA
AAGAAGAAGCGGAAGGTCGGTATCCACGGAGTCCCAGCAGCCCAGGAGAACCAGCAGAAGCAGAACTACA
TCCTGGGCCTGGACATCGGAATCACCAGCGTCGGCTACGGACTGATCGATAGCAAGACAAGAGAAGTGAT
CGACGCCGGCGTTAGACTCTTTCCAGAAGCTGATAGCGAGAACAACTCCAACCGCAGAAGCAAGCGGGGC
GCCAGACGGTTAAAACGGAGAAGAATCCACCGGCTGAACCGGGTCAAAGACCTGCTCGCTGATTACCAGA
TGATCGATCTTAACAATGTTCCTAAGAGCACCGACCCCTACACCATCAGAGTGAAGGGCCTCCGGGAGCC
TCTGACAAAAGAAGAATTCGCCATCGCCCTCCTGCATATCGCTAAGAGAAGAGGCCTGCACAACATCAGT
GTGTCCATGGGCGACGAAGAGCAGGACAATGAACTGAGCACCAAGCAGCAGCTGCAAAAGAATGCCCAGC
AACTGCAGGACAAGTATGTGTGCGAACTGCAGTTAGAACGGCTGACCAACATCAACAAGGTCAGAGGCGA
GAAGAACAGATTTAAGACAGAGGACTTTGTGAAAGAAGTGAAACAGCTGTGCGAAACCCAGAGACAGTAC
CACAACATCGACGACCAATTCATCCAGCAGTACATCGACCTGGTGTCTACAAGACGGGAGTACTTCGAGG
GCCCCGGCAACGGCTCTCCATACGGCTGGGACGGCGACCTGCTGAAGTGGTACGAGAAGCTGATGGGCAG
ATGCACCTATTTCCCCGAAGAACTGAGGTCCGTGAAGTACGCCTACAGCGCCGACCTCTTCAACGCCCTG
AACGACCTGAACAACCTCGTTGTGACCAGGGATGACAATCCAAAGCTTGAGTACTACGAGAAGTACCACA
TTATTGAGAACGTGTTCAAGCAAAAGAAGAATCCCACACTCAAACAAATCGCCAAAGAGATCGGCGTGCA
AGATTACGACATCCGGGGCTATAGAATCACAAAGAGCGGCAAACCTCAGTTCACCTCTTTTAAGCTGTAT
CACGACCTGAAGAACATCTTCGAGCAGGCCAAATACCTGGAAGATGTGGAAATGCTGGACGAGATCGCCA
AGATCCTGACCATCTACCAGGATGAGATTAGCATCAAGAAAGCCCTGGACCAGCTGCCCGAACTGCTGAC
AGAGAGCGAGAAATCTCAGATCGCACAGCTCACCGGCTATACAGGCACCCACAGACTGAGCCTGAAGTGC
ATCCACATTGTGATCGACGAGCTGTGGGAGAGCCCCGAGAACCAGATGGAAATCTTTACCAGACTGAATC
TGAAACCTAAGAAGGTGGAAATGAGCGAGATCGACAGCATACCCACCACCCTGGTCGACGAGTTCATCCT
CTCACCTGTGGTGAAGCGGGCCTTCATCCAGAGCATCAAGGTAATCAACGCAGTGATCAATCGGTTCGGC
CTGCCAGAGGACATCATCATCGAGCTGGCCAGAGAAAAGAATAGCAAGGATCGGAGAAAGTTCATTAACA
AGCTGCAGAAACAAAATGAGGCCACAAGAAAGAAAATCGAACAGCTGCTGGCCAAGTACGGCAACACCAA
TGCCAAGTACATGATCGAGAAGATCAAGCTGCACGACATGCAGGAGGGCAAGTGCCTGTACAGCCTGGAG
GCTATTCCTCTGGAAGACCTGCTGAGCAACCCGACACACTACGAAGTTGACCACATTATCCCCAGATCTG
TGAGCTTTGACAACAGCCTGAACAACAAAGTGCTGGTGAAACAAAGCGAAAACAGCAAGAAGGGCAATCG
CACCCCTTACCAGTACCTGAGCAGCAACGAGTCTAAGATTAGCTACAACCAGTTTAAGCAGCACATCCTG
AACCTGAGCAAGGCCAAGGACAGAATCAGCAAGAAAAAAAGAGATATGCTGCTGGAAGAGAGAGATATCA
ACAAGTTCGAAGTGCAGAAGGAATTCATTAACCGGAACCTGGTGGATACACGGTACGCCACCAGAGAACT
GTCTAACCTGCTGAAGACCTACTTCAGCACCCATGACTACGCCGTGAAGGTGAAGACCATCAACGGCGGC
TTCACTAACCACCTGAGGAAGGTGTGGGATTTCAAGAAGCACAGAAACCACGGCTACAAGCACCACGCCG
AAGATGCCCTGGTGATCGCCAACGCCGACTTCCTGTTTAAGACACATAAGGCCCTGCGGAGAACCGATAA
GATCCTGGAACAACCTGGCCTGGAAGTGAATGATACAACCGTGAAAGTGGACACCGAGGAAAAATACCAG
GAGCTGTTCGAGACACCTAAGCAAGTGAAGAACATCAAGCAGTTCCGGGACTTCAAGTACAGCCACCGAG
TGGACAAGAAGCCTAACCGGAAGCTTATCAACGACACACTGTACTCCACCAGAGAGATTGATGGCGAAAC
CTACGTGGTGCAGACCCTTAAGGATCTGTACGCCAAGGACAACGAGAAAGTGAAGAAGCTGTTCACCGAA
AGACCTCAGAAGATCCTGATGTACCAGCACGACCCTAAGACCTTCGAGAAACTGATGACAATCCTGAACC
AGTACGCTGAGGCCAAGAACCCTCTGGCTGCTTATTACGAGGACAAAGGCGAGTACGTGACCAAGTACGC
CAAGAAAGGCAATGGACCTGCCATCCACAAGATCAAGTATATCGATAAGAAGCTTGGATCTTACCTGGAT
GTTAGCAACAAGTATCCTGAGACACAGAACAAGCTTGTGAAGCTGTCCCTGAAGAGCTTTAGATTCGACA
TCTACAAGTGTGAACAGGGCTACAAGATGGTGTCCATCGGATACCTGGACGTGCTGAAGAAAGATAACTA
CTACTACATCCCTAAGGACAAGTACGAGGCCGAGAAGCAGAAAAAGAAGATCAAGGAATCTGATCTTTTT
GTGGGCAGCTTCTACAAGAACGACCTCATCATGTACGAGGATGAACTGTTCAGAGTGATAGGAGTGAACA
GCGACATCAACAATCTGGTTGAGCTAAACATGGTCGACATTACCTACAAGGACTTCTGCGAGGTGAACAA
CGTGACAGGCGAGAAACACATCAAAAAGACTATCGGCAAGCGCGTGGTCCTGATCGAGAAGTACACCACA
GATATTCTAGGCAACCTGTACAAGACTCCCCTGCCTAAGAAGCCCCAGCTTATCTTCAAGCGGGGAGAAC
TGAAAAGGCCGGCGGCCACGAAAAAGGCCGGCCAGGCAAAAAAGAAAAAGGGATCCGCTAGCGGCAGCGG
CGCCACCAACTTCAGCCTGCTGAAGCAGGCCGGCGACGTGGAGGAGAACCCCGGCCCCATGACCGAGTAC
AAGCCCACGGTGCGCCTCGCCACCCGCGACGACGTCCCCAGGGCCGTACGCACCCTCGCCGCCGCGTTCG
CCGACTACCCCGCCACGCGCCACACCGTCGATCCGGACCGCCACATCGAGCGGGTCACCGAGCTGCAAGA
ACTCTTCCTCACGCGCGTCGGGCTCGACATCGGCAAGGTGTGGGTCGCGGACGACGGCGCCGCGGTGGCG
GTCTGGACCACGCCGGAGAGCGTCGAAGCGGGGGCGGTGTTCGCCGAGATCGGCCCGCGCATGGCCGAGT
TGAGCGGTTCCCGGCTGGCCGCGCAGCAACAGATGGAAGGCCTCCTGGCGCCGCACCGGCCCAAGGAGCC
CGCGTGGTTCCTGGCCACCGTCGGAGTCTCGCCCGACCACCAGGGCAAGGGTCTGGGCAGCGCCGTCGTG
CTCCCCGGAGTGGAGGCGGCCGAGCGCGCCGGGGTGCCCGCCTTCCTGGAAACCTCCGCGCCCCGCAACC
TCCCCTTCTACGAGCGGCTCGGCTTCACCGTCACCGCCGACGTCGAGGTGCCCGAAGGACCGCGCACCTG
GTGCATGACCCGCAAGCCCGGTGCCTACCCATACGATGTTCCAGATTACGCTTACCCATACGATGTTCCA
GATTACGCTTACCCATACGATGTTCCAGATTACGCTTAAGAATTCCTAGAGCTCGCTGATCAGCCTCGAC
TGTGCCTTCTAGTTGCCAGCCATCTGTTGTTTGCCCCTCCCCCGTGCCTTCCTTGACCCTGGAAGGTGCC
ACTCCCACTGTCCTTTCCTAATAAAATGAGGAAATTGCATCGCATTGTCTGAGTAGGTGTCATTCTATTC
TGGGGGGTGGGGTGGGGCAGGACAGCAAGGGGGAGGATTGGGAAGAGAATAGCAGGCATGCTGGGGAGGT
ACCGAGGGCCTATTTCCCATGATTCCTTCATATTTGCATATACGATACAAGGCTGTTAGAGAGATAATTG
GAATTAATTTGACTGTAAACACAAAGATATTAGTACAAAATACGTGACGTAGAAAGTAATAATTTCTTGG
GTAGTTTGCAGTTTTAAAATTATGTTTTAAAATGGACTATCATATGCTTACCGTAACTTGAAAGTATTTC
GATTTCTTGGCTTTATATATCTTGTGGAAAGGACGAAACACCGGAGACCACGGCAGGTCTCAGTTTTAGT
ACTCTGGAAACAGAATCTACTAAAACAAGGCAAAATGCCGTGTTTATCTCGTCAACTTGTTGGCGAGATT
TTTGCGGCCGCAGGAACCCCTAGTGATGGAGTTGGCCACTCCCTCTCTGCGCGCTCGCTCGCTCACTGAG
GCCGGGCGACCAAAGGTCGCCCGACGCCCGGGCTTTGCCCGGGCGGCCTCAGTGAGCGAGCGAGCGCGCA
GCTGCCTGCAGGGGCGCCTGATGCGGTATTTTCTCCTTACGCATCTGTGCGGTATTTCACACCGCATA
[95 nt withheld, positions 5599-5693]
T
[46 nt withheld, positions 5695-5740]
C
[141 nt withheld, positions 5742-5882]
CCTTTGACGTTGGAGTCCACGTTCTTTAATAGTGGACTCTTGTTCCAAACTGGAACAACACTCAACTCTA
TCTCGGGCTATTCTTTTGATTTATAAGGGATTTTGCCGATTTCGGTCTATTGGTTAAAAAATGAGCTGAT
TTAACAAAAATTTAACGCGAATTTTAACAAAATATTAACGTTTACAATTTTATGGTGCACTCTCAGTACA
ATCTGCTCTGATGCCGCATAGTTAAGCCAGCCCCGACACCCGCCAACACCCGCTGACGCGCCCTGACGGG
CTTGTCTGCTCCCGGCATCCGCTTACAGACAAGCTGTGACCGTCTCCGGGAGCTGCATGTGTCAGAGGTT
TTCACCGTCATCACCGAAACGCGCGAGACGAAAGGGCCTCGTGATACGCCTATTTTTATAGGTTAATGTC
ATGATAATAATGGTTTCTTAGACGTCAGGTGGCACTTTTCGGGGAAATGTGCGCGGAACCCCTATTTGTT
TATTTTTCTAAATACATTCAAATATGTATCCGCTCATGAGACAATAACCCTGATAAATGCTTCAATAATA
TTGAAAAAGGAAGAGTATGAGTATTCAACATTTCCGTGTCGCCCTTATTCCCTTTTTTGCGGCATTTTGC
CTTCCTGTTTTTGCTCACCCAGAAACGCTGGTGAAAGTAAAAGATGCTGAAGATCAGTTGGGTGCACGAG
TGGGTTACATCGAACTGGATCTCAACAGCGGTAAGATCCTTGAGAGTTTTCGCCCCGAAGAACGTTTTCC
AATGATGAGCACTTTTAAAGTTCTGCTATGTGGCGCGGTATTATCCCGTATTGACGCCGGGCAAGAGCAA
CTCGGTCGCCGCATACACTATTCTCAGAATGACTTGGTTGAGTACTCACCAGTCACAGAAAAGCATCTTA
CGGATGGCATGACAGTAAGAGAATTATGCAGTGCTGCCATAACCATGAGTGATAACACTGCGGCCAACTT
ACTTCTGACAACGATCGGAGGACCGAAGGAGCTAACCGCTTTTTTGCACAACATGGGGGATCATGTAACT
CGCCTTGATCGTTGGGAACCGGAGCTGAATGAAGCCATACCAAACGACGAGCGTGACACCACGATGCCTG
TAGCAATGGCAACAACGTTGCGCAAACTATTAACTGGCGAACTACTTACTCTAGCTTCCCGGCAACAATT
AATAGACTGGATGGAGGCGGATAAAGTTGCAGGACCACTTCTGCGCTCGGCCCTTCCGGCTGGCTGGTTT
ATTGCTGATAAATCTGGAGCCGGTGAGCGTGGAAGCCGCGGTATCATTGCAGCACTGGGGCCAGATGGTA
AGCCCTCCCGTATCGTAGTTATCTACACGACGGGGAGTCAGGCAACTATGGATGAACGAAATAGACAGAT
CGCTGAGATAGGTGCCTCACTGATTAAGCATTGGTAACTGTCAGACCAAGTTTACTCATATATACTTTAG
ATTGATTTAAAACTTCATTTTTAATTTAAAAGGATCTAGGTGAAGATCCTTTTTGATAATCTCATGACCA
AAATCCCTTAACGTGAGTTTTCGTTCCACTGAGCGTCAGACCCCGTAGAAAAGATCAAAGGATCTTCTTG
AGATCCTTTTTTTCTGCGCGTAATCTGCTGCTTGCAAACAAAAAAACCACCGCTACCAGCGGTGGTTTGT
TTGCCGGATCAAGAGCTACCAACTCTTTTTCCGAAGGTAACTGGCTTCAGCAGAGCGCAGATACCAAATA
CTGTTCTTCTAGTGTAGCCGTAGTTAGGCCACCACTTCAAGAACTCTGTAGCACCGCCTACATACCTCGC
TCTGCTAATCCTGTTACCAGTGGCTGCTGCCAGTGGCGATAAGTCGTGTCTTACCGGGTTGGACTCAAGA
CGATAGTTACCGGATAAGGCGCAGCGGTCGGGCTGAACGGGGGGTTCGTGCACACAGCCCAGCTTGGAGC
GAACGACCTACACCGAACTGAGATACCTACAGCGTGAGCTATGAGAAAGCGCCACGCTTCCCGAAGGGAG
AAAGGCGGACAGGTATCCGGTAAGCGGCAGGGTCGGAACAGGAGAGCGCACGAGGGAGCTTCCAGGGGGA
AACGCCTGGTATCTTTATAGTCCTGTCGGGTTTCGCCACCTCTGACTTGAGCGTCGATTTTTGTGATGCT
CGTCAGGGGGGCGGAGCCTATGGAAAAACGCCAGCAACGCGGCCTTTTTACGGTTCCTGGCCTTTTGCTG
GCCTTTTGCTCACATGT
Features (pLannotate 1.2.2; 21 found; start..end, strand, type, name):
     12..39      +  repeat_region  AAV2 ITR (fragment): inverted terminal repeat of adeno-associated virus serotype 2 inverted
     68..95      +  repeat_region  AAV2 ITR (fragment): inverted terminal repeat of adeno-associated virus serotype 2 inverted
    154..533     +  enhancer       CMV enhancer: human cytomegalovirus immediate early enhancer
    534..737     +  promoter       CMV promoter: human cytomegalovirus (CMV) immediate early promoter
    828..3986    +  CDS            cas9: CAS9_STAAU - Experimental evidence at protein level: Swiss-Prot protein existence level 1. CRISPR (clustered regularly interspaced short palindromic repeat) is an adaptive immune system that provides protection against mobile genetic elements (viruses, transposable elements and conjugative plasmids). CRISPR clusters contain spacers, sequences complementary to antecedent mobile elements, and target invading nucleic acids. CRISPR clusters are transcribed and processed into CRISPR RNA (crRNA). In type II CRISPR systems correct processing of pre-crRNA requires a trans- encoded small RNA (tracrRNA)
   3993..4040    +  CDS            nucleoplasmin NLS: bipartite nuclear localization signal from nucleoplasmin
   4119..4716    +  CDS            PuroR (fragment): puromycin N-acetyltransferase; pac from Streptomyces; confers resistance to puromycin
   4716..4732    +  CDS            3xHA (fragment): three tandem HA epitope tags
   4743..4759    +  CDS            3xHA (fragment): three tandem HA epitope tags
   4770..4798    +  CDS            3xHA (fragment): three tandem HA epitope tags
   4830..4941    +  polyA_signal   bGH poly(A) signal: bovine growth hormone polyadenylation signal
   5044..5284    +  promoter       U6 promoter: RNA polymerase III promoter for human U6 snRNA
   5313..5388    +  misc_RNA       Sa gRNA scaffold: guide RNA scaffold for the Staphylococcus aureus CRISPR/Cas9 system
   5402..5542    +  repeat_region  AAV2 ITR: inverted terminal repeat of adeno-associated virus serotype 2 inverted
   5547..5598    -  misc_feature   bom (fragment): basis of mobility region from pBR322
   5617..6072    +  rep_origin     f1 ori (sequence partly withheld): f1 bacteriophage origin of replication; arrow indicates direction of (+) strand synthesis
   6073..6122    -  misc_feature   bom (fragment): basis of mobility region from pBR322
   6224..6259    -  CDS            rop (fragment): Rop protein, which maintains plasmids at low copy number; rop
   6354..6458    +  promoter       AmpR promoter: bla
   6459..7319    +  CDS            AmpR: β-lactamase; bla; confers resistance to ampicillin, carbenicillin, and related antibiotics
   7490..8078    +  rep_origin     ori: high-copy-number ColE1/pMB1/pBR322/pUC origin of replication
