[The description below was written by a language model from this plasmid's Addgene catalogue record, the feature table of its GenBank file and pLannotate feature annotations shown in this document.]
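Description:
pAAV-CMV-SauriCas9-KKH-Puro is an all-in-one CRISPR plasmid of about 8.1 kb, built on an AAV2 inverted terminal repeat backbone and intended for mammalian expression. It is deposited as an empty backbone, meaning no guide spacer has been inserted. In bacteria it is maintained at high copy through a ColE1/pUC-type origin and selected with ampicillin via beta-lactamase. An f1 phage origin is also present in the backbone.

Between the two ITRs, the CMV enhancer and promoter drive a single open reading frame. It begins with an SV40 nuclear localization signal, followed by SauriCas9-KKH, a compact Cas9 ortholog from Staphylococcus auricularis. This variant carries the Q788K, Y973K and R1020H substitutions, which the associated publication title links to a broader DNA targeting scope. A bipartite nucleoplasmin NLS follows the nuclease. A P2A self-cleaving peptide then links it to puromycin N-acetyltransferase, which lacks its own stop codon and is fused to three tandem HA epitopes. As a result, the tag sits on the resistance protein rather than on Cas9. A bovine growth hormone polyadenylation signal terminates this transcript.

Downstream, a human U6 RNA polymerase III promoter precedes a guide RNA scaffold that automated annotation matches to the Staphylococcus aureus type. The file keyword indicates that BsaI is the site for inserting a spacer between promoter and scaffold.

The plasmid therefore supplies nuclease, guide and drug selection from one molecule, allowing puromycin enrichment of transfected cells in genome editing experiments. The annotated left ITR appears only partial in both feature tables, and the ITR-flanked region is roughly 5.5 kb, which is above the usual AAV packaging capacity. The record does not state whether the plasmid was used for virus production.
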