Addgene plasmid #135966: pAAV-CMV-SauriCas9-KKH-Puro
Purpose: (Empty Backbone) Expresses SauriCas9-KKH and puromycin resistance genes, and cloning backbone for sgRNA
Depositing lab: Yongming Wang. Depositing organization: Fudan University. Publication: A compact Cas9 ortholog from Staphylococcus Auricularis (SauriCas9) expands the DNA targeting scope. Hu Z, Wang S, Zhang C, Gao N, Li M, Wang D, Wang D, Liu D, Liu H, Ong SG, Wang H, Wang Y. PLoS Biol. 2020 Mar 30;18(3):e3000686. doi: 10.1371/journal.pbio.3000686. eCollection 2020 Mar. PubMed 32226015.
Backbone
  Vector backbone: AAV2 ITR vector
  Modifications to backbone: Q788K/Y973K/R1020H mutations within SauriCas9
  Vector type: Mammalian Expression, AAV
  Selectable markers: Puromycin
Growth in bacteria
  Bacterial resistance: Ampicillin, 100 μg/mL
  Growth temperature: 37°C
  Growth strain: NEB Stable
  Copy number: High Copy
Gene/Insert
  Gene/Insert name: None
Terms and licenses: Academic/Nonprofit Terms; Industry Terms: Not Available to Industry
How to cite: pAAV-CMV-SauriCas9-KKH-Puro was a gift from Yongming Wang (Addgene plasmid # 135966 ; http://n2t.net/addgene:135966 ; RRID:Addgene_135966)
